>Addgene plasmid #61981 | NET39 Short pmRFP-N2 (451) | addgene partial sequence | sequence record 102334 | CMV-F 5'-CGCAAATGGGCGGTAGGCGTG-3'
GCAGAGCTGGTTTAGTGAACCGTCAGATCCGCTAGCGCTACCGGACTCAGATCTCGAGACTGCATGCAGC
TGAACCCCTCCTTCAAGGGCATCGCCTTCAACTCCCTGCTGGCCATCGATATCTGTATGTCCAAGCGGCT
GGGGGTGTGCGCTGGCCGGGCGGCGTCCTGGGCCAGTGCCCGCTCCATGGTCAAGCTCATCGGCATCACG
GGCCACGGCATCCCCTGGATCGGAGGCACCATCCTCTGCCTGGTGAAGAGCAGCACACTGGCCGGCCAGG
AGGTGCTCATGAATCTGCTCCTGGCCCTGCTCCTGGACATCATGACGGTGGCCGGCGTGCAGAAGCTCAT
CAAGCGGCGCGGCCCGTACGAGATGAGCCCCAGCCTCCTGGACTACCTCACCATGGACATCTACGCCTTC
CCGGCCGGGCACGCCAGCCGCGCCGCCATGGTGTCCAAGTTCTTCCTCAGCCACCTGGTGCTGGCGGTGC
CCCTGCGCGTGCTGCTGGTGCTCTGGGCCCTCTGCGTGGGCCTGTCCCGCGTGATGATCGGCCGCCACCA
CGTCACGGACGTCCTCTCCGGCTTTGTCATCGGCTACCTCCAGTTCCGTCTGGTGGAGCTGGTCTGGATG
CCCTCCAGCACCTGCCAGATGCTCATCTCTGCCTGGCGGCCCGGGATCCGAATGGCCATGGGCCGTTCCT
CCGAGGACGTCATCAAGGAGTTCATGCGCTTCAAGGTGCGCATGGAGGGCTCCGTGAACGGCCACGAGTT
CGAGATCGAGGGCGA
