>Addgene plasmid #61981 | NET39 Short pmRFP-N2 (451) | addgene partial sequence | sequence record 102656 | mCherry-R 5'-TTGGTCACCTTCAGCTTGG-3'
CCTCGATCTCGAACTCGTGGCCGTTCACGGAGCCCTCCATGCGCACCTTGAAGCGCATGAACTCCTTGAT
GACGTCCTCGGAGGAACGGCCCATGGCCATTCGGATCCCGGGCCGCCAGGCAGAGATGAGCATCTGGCAG
GTGCTGGAGGGCATCCAGACCAGCTCCACCAGACGGAACTGGAGGTAGCCGATGACAAAGCCGGAGAGGA
CGTCCGTGACGTGGTGGCGGCCGATCATCACGCGGGACAGGCCCACGCAGAGGGCCCAGAGCACCAGCAG
CACGCGCAGGGGCACCGCCAGCACCAGGTGGCTGAGGAAGAACTTGGACACCATGGCGGCGCGGCTGGCG
TGCCCGGCCGGGAAGGCGTAGATGTCCATGGTGAGGTAGTCCAGGAGGCTGGGGCTCATCTCGTACGGGC
CGCGCCGCTTGATGAGCTTCTGCACGCCGGCCACCGTCATGATGTCCAGGAGCAGGGCCAGGAGCAGATT
CATGAGCACCTCCTGGCCGGCCAGTGTGCTGCTCTTCACCAGGCAGAGGATGGTGCCTCCGATCCAGGGG
ATGCCGTGGCCCGTGATGCCGATGAGCTTGACCATGGAGCGGGCACTGGCCCAGGACGCCGCCCGGCCAG
CGCACACCCCCAGCCGCTTGGACATACAGATATCGATGGCCAGCAGGGAGTTGAAGGCGATGCCCTTGAA
GGAGGGGTTCAGCTGCATGCAGTCTCGAGATCTGAGTCCGGTAGCGCTAGCGGATCTGACGGTTCACTAA
ACCAGCTCTGCTTATATAGACCTCCCACCGTACACGCCTACCGCCCATTTGCGTCAATGGGGCGGAGTTG
TTACGACATT
