[The description below was written by a language model from this plasmid's Addgene catalogue record.]
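Description:
NET39 Short pmRFP-N2 (451) is a mammalian expression plasmid built on the pmRFP-N2 backbone, an N-series fluorescent-protein fusion vector in which the gene of interest is placed upstream of the fluorescent protein coding sequence. It is maintained in E. coli as a high-copy plasmid under kanamycin selection. No feature table accompanies the entry, so the replication origin, polyadenylation signal and any mammalian selection marker are not documented. The backbone manufacturer and the cloning method are both listed as unknown.

The insert is a short form of human NET39, a nuclear envelope transmembrane protein encoded by the gene PPAPDC3 (also known as C9orf67). The record does not explain how this short form differs from the full-length protein, for example whether it is a splice isoform or an engineered truncation. Expression is driven by the CMV promoter, a strong constitutive viral promoter widely used for transient expression in cultured mammalian cells. The NET39 coding sequence is fused at its C terminus to monomeric red fluorescent protein (mRFP) supplied by the backbone, so the translated product is a NET39–mRFP chimera that can be followed directly by fluorescence microscopy.

The stated purpose is mammalian expression of a nuclear envelope transmembrane protein. The associated work concerns cell-type-specific and lamin-dependent targeting of newly identified transmembrane proteins to the nuclear envelope. The construct is therefore suited to transfection experiments that visualise the subcellular localisation of the tagged protein, particularly its targeting to and retention at the nuclear envelope in different cell types.
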