Addgene plasmid #61981: NET39 Short pmRFP-N2 (451)
Purpose: mammalian expression of nuclear envelope transmembrane protein
Depositing lab: Eric Schirmer. Depositing organization: University of Edinburgh. Publication: Cell-specific and lamin-dependent targeting of novel transmembrane proteins in the nuclear envelope. Malik P, Korfali N, Srsen V, Lazou V, Batrakou DG, Zuleger N, Kavanagh DM, Wilkie GS, Goldberg MW, Schirmer EC. Cell Mol Life Sci. 2010 Apr;67(8):1353-69. doi: 10.1007/s00018-010-0257-2. Epub 2010 Jan 21. PubMed 20091084.
Backbone
  Vector backbone: pmRFP-N2
  Backbone manufacturer: unknown
  Vector type: Mammalian Expression
Growth in bacteria
  Bacterial resistance: Kanamycin, 50 μg/mL
  Growth temperature: 37°C
  Growth strain: DH5alpha
  Copy number: High Copy
Gene/Insert
  Gene/Insert name: NET39
  Species: H. sapiens (human)
  Mutation: Short form of NET39
  Entrez Gene: PPAPDC3 (a.k.a. C9orf67, NET39)
  Promoter: CMV
  Tag / fusion protein: mRFP (C terminal on backbone)
  Cloning method: Unknown
  Sequencing primers: 5′ CMV-F; 3′ mRFP1-R
Terms and licenses: Academic/Nonprofit Terms; Industry Terms: Not Available to Industry
How to cite: NET39 Short pmRFP-N2 (451) was a gift from Eric Schirmer (Addgene plasmid # 61981 ; http://n2t.net/addgene:61981 ; RRID:Addgene_61981)
